>Addgene plasmid #11014 | EGFR D837A | depositor partial sequence | sequence record 6848 | Author sequence
ACTATGCGACCCTCCGGGACGGCCGGGGCAGCGCTCCTGGCGCTGCTGGCTGCGCTCTGCCCGGCGAGTC
GGGCTCTGGAGGAAAAGAAAGTTTGCCAAGGCACGAGTAACAAGCTCACGCAGTTGGGCACTTTTGAAGA
TCATTTTCTCAGCCTCCAGAGGATGTTCAATAACTGTGAGGTGGTCCTTGGGAATTTGGAAATTACCTAT
GTGCAGAGGAATTATGATCTTTCCTTCTTAAAGACCATCCAGGAGGTGGCTGGTTATGTCCTCATTGCCC
TCAACACAGTGGAGCGAATTCCTTTGGAAAACCTGCAGATCATCAGAGGAAATATGTACTACGAAAATTC
CTATGCCTTAGCAGTCTTATCTAACTATGATGCAAATAAAACCGGACTGAAGGAGCTGCCCATGAGAAAT
TTACAGGAAATCCTGCATGGCGCCGTGCGGTTCAGCAACAACCCTGCCCTGTGCAACGTGGAGAGCATCC
AGTGGCGGGACATAGTCAGCAGTGACTTTCTCAGCAACATGTCGATGGACTTCCAGAACCACCTGGGCAG
CTGCCAAAAGTGTGATCCAAGCTGTCCCAATGGGAGCTGCTGGGGTGCAGGAGAGGAGAACTGCCAGAAA
CTGACCAAAATCATCTGTGCCCAGCAGTGCTCCGGGCGCTGCCGTGGCAAGTCCCCCAGTGACTGCTGCC
ACAACCAGTGTGCTGCAGGCTGCACAGGCCCCCGGGAGAGCGACTGCCTGGTCTGCCGCAAATTCCGAGA
CGAAGCCACGTGCAAGGACACCTGCCCCCCACTCATGCTCTACAACCCCACCACGTACCAGATGGATGTG
AACCCCGAGGGCAAATACAGCTTTGGTGCCACCTGCGTGAAGAAGTGTCCCCGTAATTATGTGGTGACAG
ATCACGGCTCGTGCGTCCGAGCCTGTGGGGCCGACAGCTATGAGATGGAGGAAGACGGCGTCCGCAAGTG
TAAGAAGTGCGAAGGGCCTTGCCGCAAAGTGTGTAACGGAATAGGTATTGGTGAATTTAAAGACTCACTC
TCCATAAATGCTACGAATATTAAACACTTCAAAAACTGCACCTCCATCAGTGGCGATCTCCACATCCTGC
CGGTGGCATTTAGGGGTGACTCCTTCACACATACTCCTCCTCTGGATCCACAGGAACTGGATATTCTGAA
AACCGTAAAGGAAATCACAGGGTTTTTGCTGATTCAGGCTTGGCCTGAAAACAGGACGGACCTCCATGCC
TTTGAGAACCTAGAAATCATACGCGGCAGGACCAAGCAACATGGTCAGTTTTCTCTTGCAGTCGTCAGCC
TGAACATAACATCCTTGGGATTACGCTCCCTCAAGGAGATAAGTGATGGAGATGTGATAATTTCAGGAAA
CAAAAATTTGTGCTATGCAAATACAATAAACTGGAAAAAACTGTTTGGGACCTCCGGTCAGAAAACCAAA
ATTATAAGCAACAGAGGTGAAAACAGCTGCAAGGCCACAGGCCAGGTCTGCCATGCCTTGTGCTCCCCCG
AGGGCTGCTGGGGCCCGGAGCCCAGGGACTGCGTCTCTTGCCGGAATGTCAGCCGAGGCAGGGAATGCGT
GGACAAGTGCAACCTTCTGGAGGGTGAGCCAAGGGAGTTTGTGGAGAACTCTGAGTGCATACAGTGCCAC
CCAGAGTGCCTGCCTCAGGCCATGAACATCACCTGCACAGGACGGGGACCAGACAACTGTATCCAGTGTG
CCCACTACATTGACGGCCCCCACTGCGTCAAGACCTGCCCGGCAGGAGTCATGGGAGAAAACAACACCCT
GGTCTGGAAGTACGCAGACGCCGGCCATGTGTGCCACCTGTGCCATCCAAACTGCACCTACGGATGCACT
GGGCCAGGTCTTGAAGGCTGTCCAACGAATGGGCCTAAGATCCCGTCCATCGCCACTGGGATGGTGGGGG
CCCTCCTCTTGCTGCTGGTGGTGGCCCTGGGGATCGGCCTCTTCATGCGAAGGCGCCACATCGTTCGGAA
GCGCACGCTGCGGAGGCTGCTGCAGGAGAGGGAGCTTGTGGAGCCTCTTACACCCAGTGGAGAAGCTCCC
AACCAAGCTCTCTTGAGGATCTTGAAGGAAACTGAATTCAAAAAGATCAAAGTGCTGGGCTCCGGTGCGT
TCGGCACGGTGTATAAGGGACTCTGGATCCCAGAAGGTGAGAAAGTTAAAATTCCCGTCGCTATCAAGGA
ATTAAGAGAAGCAACATCTCCGAAAGCCAACAAGGAAATCCTCGATGAAGCCTACGTGATGGCCAGCGTG
GACAACCCCCACGTGTGCCGCCTGCTGGGCATCTGCCTCACCTCCACCGTGCAACTCATCACGCAGCTCA
TGCCCTTCGGCTGCCTCCTGGACTATGTCCGGGAACACAAAGACAATATTGGCTCCCAGTACCTGCTCAA
CTGGTGTGTGCAGATCGCAAAGGGCATGAACTACTTGGAGGACCGTCGCTTGGTGCACCGCGCCCTGGCA
GCCAGGAACGTACTGGTGAAAACACCGCAGCATGTCAAGATCACAGATTTTGGGCTGGCCAAACTGCTGG
GTGCGGAAGAGAAAGAATACCATGCAGAAGGAGGCAAAGTGCCTATCAAGTGGATGGCATTGGAATCAAT
TTTACACAGAATCTATACCCACCAGAGTGATGTCTGGAGCTACGGGGTGACCGTTTGGGAGTTGATGACC
TTTGGATCCAAGCCATATGACGGAATCCCTGCCAGCGAGATCTCCTCCATCCTGGAGAAAGGAGAACGCC
TCCCTCAGCCACCCATATGTACCATCGATGTCTACATGATCATGGTCAAGTGCTGGATGATAGACGCAGA
TAGTCGCCCAAAGTTCCGTGAGTTGATCATCGAATTCTCCAAAATGGCCCGAGACCCCCAGCGCTACCTT
GTCATTCAGGGGGATGAAAGAATGCATTTGCCAAGTCCTACAGACTCCAACTTCTACCGTGCCCTGATGG
ATGAAGAAGACATGGACGACGTGGTGGATGCCGACGAGTACCTCATCCCACAGCAGGGCTTCTTCAGCAG
CCCCTCCACGTCACGGACTCCCCTCCTGAGCTCTCTGAGTGCAACCAGCAACAATTCCACCGTGGCTTGC
ATTGATAGAAATGGGCTGCAAAGCTGTCCCATCAAGGAAGACAGCTTCTTGCAGCGATACAGCTCAGACC
CCACAGGCGCCTTGACTGAGGACAGCATAGACGACACCTTCCTCCCAGTGCCTGAATACATAAACCAGTC
CGTTCCCAAAAGGCCCGCTGGCTCTGTGCAGAATCCTGTCTATCACAATCAGCCTCTGAACCCCGCGCCC
AGCAGAGACCCACACTACCAGGACCCCCACAGCACTGCAGTGGGCAACCCCGAGTATCTCAACACTGTCC
AGCCCACCTGTGTCAACAGCACATTCGACAGCCCTGCCCACTGGGCCCAGAAAGGCAGCCACCAAATTAG
CCTGGACAACCCTGACTACCAGCAGGACTTCTTTCCCAAGGAAGCCAAGCCAAATGGCATCTTTAAGGGC
TCCACAGCTGAAAATGCAGAATACCTAAGGGTCGCGCCACAAAGCAGTGAATTTATTGGAGCATGAGAT
