>Addgene plasmid #11014 | EGFR D837A | addgene partial sequence | sequence record 17984 | 11014 with pBABE5'
GTGTGGTGGTCATCATGCGACCCTCCGGGACGGCCGGGGCAGCGCTCCTGGCGCTGCTGGCTGCGCTCTG
CCCGGCGAGTCGGGCTCTGGAGGAAAAGAAAGTTTGCCAAGGCACGAGTAACAAGCTCACGCAGTTGGGC
ACTTTTGAAGATCATTTTCTCAGCCTCCAGAGGATGTTCAATAACTGTGAGGTGGTCCTTGGGAATTTGG
AAATTACCTATGTGCAGAGGAATTATGATCTTTCCTTCTTAAAGACCATCCAGGAGGTGGCTGGTTATGT
CCTCATTGCCCTCAACACAGTGGAGCGAATTCCTTTGGAAAACCTGCAGATCATCAGAGGAAATATGTAC
TACGAAAATTCCTATGCCTTAGCAGTCTTATCTAACTATGATGCAAATAAAACCGGACTGAAGGAGCTGC
CCATGAGAAATTTACAGGAAATCCTGCATGGCGCCGTGCGGTTCAGCAACAACCCTGCCCTGTGCAACGT
GGAGAGCATCCAGTGGCGGGACATAGTCAGCAGTGACTTTCTCAGCAACATGTCGATGGACTTCCAGAAC
CACCTGGGCAGCTGCCAAAAGTGTGATCCAAGCTGTCCCAATGGGAGCTGCTGGGGTGCAGGAGAGGAGA
ACTGCCAGAAACTGACCAAAATCATCTGTGCCCAGCAGTGCTCCGGGCGCTGCCGTGGCAAGTCCCCCAG
TGACTGCTGCCACAACCAGTGTGCTGCAGGCTGCACAGGCCCC
