[The description below was written by a language model from this plasmid's Addgene catalogue record.]
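Description:
EGFR D837A is a retroviral mammalian expression plasmid built on the pBABE puro backbone (about 5.2 kb without insert) and carrying a roughly 3.6 kb human epidermal growth factor receptor (EGFR, also known as ERBB1 or HER1) coding sequence with a D837A point substitution. The insert was placed into the SnaBI site of the vector, and both flanking sites were destroyed during cloning. According to the depositor's notes, the mutation was introduced by PCR-based site-directed mutagenesis from a related EGFR plasmid in the same collection. In bacteria the plasmid is maintained at high copy under ampicillin selection.

No feature table accompanies this record, so the regulatory elements are not listed explicitly. pBABE-type vectors are generally Moloney murine leukaemia virus-derived designs in which the long terminal repeats and packaging signal allow the transcript to be packaged into retroviral particles when supplied with viral proteins in trans. The 5′ LTR drives the inserted gene, and a separate internal promoter drives the puromycin resistance gene. Consistent with this, the record lists puromycin as the marker for selecting stably transduced mammalian cells.

The stated purpose is retroviral delivery and expression of the D837A form of human EGFR in human cells. The plasmid comes from a study of oncogenic transformation by inhibitor-sensitive and inhibitor-resistant EGFR mutants. The record does not say what functional effect D837A has, or what role this construct played among the other EGFR variants in that work.
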