Addgene plasmid #11014: EGFR D837A
Purpose: Retroviral construct for expressing human EGFR with D837A mutation in human cells
Depositing lab: Matthew Meyerson. Depositing organization: Dana-Farber Cancer Institute. Publication: Oncogenic Transformation by Inhibitor-Sensitive and -Resistant EGFR Mutants. Greulich H, Chen TH, Feng W, Janne PA, Alvarez JV, Zappaterra M, Bulmer SE, Frank DA, Hahn WC, Sellers WR, Meyerson M. PLoS Med. 2005 Oct 4. 2(11):e313. 10.1371/journal.pmed.0020313 PubMed 16187797.
Backbone
  Vector backbone: pBABE puro
  Backbone size w/o insert (bp): 5169
  Vector type: Mammalian Expression, Retroviral
  Selectable markers: Puromycin
  Backbone manufacturer: available at Addgene
Growth in bacteria
  Bacterial resistance: Ampicillin, 100 μg/mL
  Growth temperature: 37°C
  Growth strain: DH5alpha
  Copy number: High Copy
Gene/Insert
  Gene/Insert name: EGFR D837A (alt names: epidermal growth factor receptor; ERBB)
  Species: H. sapiens (human)
  Insert size (bp): 3639
  Mutation: D837A
  Entrez Gene: EGFR (a.k.a. ERBB, ERBB1, ERRP, HER1, NISBD2, NNCIS, PIG61, mENA)
  Cloning method: Restriction Enzyme; 5′ cloning site SnaBI (destroyed during cloning); 3′ cloning site SnaBI (destroyed during cloning)
  Sequencing primers: 5′ pBABE5'
Terms and licenses: Academic/Nonprofit Terms; Industry Terms: Not Available to Industry
Depositor comments: Author has deposited the sequence of the insert to Addgene. Click on "sequence" to view. Point mutation made by using the following primers to PCR from plasmid 11011: 5'-GGTGCACCGCGCCCTGGCAGCCA-3' and 5'-TGGCTGCCAGGGCGCGGTGCACC-3'
How to cite: EGFR D837A was a gift from Matthew Meyerson (Addgene plasmid # 11014 ; http://n2t.net/addgene:11014 ; RRID:Addgene_11014)
